Addgene plasmid #186276: pCRISPR
Purpose: Plasmid containing shortened version of upstream Thiomicrospira CRISPR array for integration assays
Depositing lab: Jennifer Doudna. Depositing organization: University of California, Berkeley. Publication: Structural coordination between active sites of a CRISPR reverse transcriptase-integrase complex. Wang JY, Hoel CM, Al-Shayeb B, Banfield JF, Brohawn SG, Doudna JA. Nat Commun. 2021 May 6;12(1):2571. doi: 10.1038/s41467-021-22900-y. PubMed 33958590.
Backbone
  Vector backbone: pUC19
  Backbone size w/o insert (bp): 2517
  Total vector size (bp): 3083
  Vector type: Bacterial Expression
Growth in bacteria
  Bacterial resistance: Ampicillin, 100 μg/mL
  Growth temperature: 37°C
  Growth strain: DH5alpha
  Copy number: High Copy
Gene/Insert
  Gene/Insert name: Thiomicrospira shortened CRISPR array
  Insert size (bp): 566
Terms and licenses: Academic/Nonprofit Terms; Industry Terms: Not Available to Industry
How to cite: pCRISPR was a gift from Jennifer Doudna (Addgene plasmid # 186276 ; http://n2t.net/addgene:186276 ; RRID:Addgene_186276)
