[The description below was written by a language model from this plasmid's Addgene catalogue record and pLannotate feature annotations shown in this document.]
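Description:
pCRISPR is a small (about 3.1 kb) bacterial plasmid built on the pUC19 cloning backbone. It carries a roughly 566 bp insert described as a shortened version of the upstream CRISPR array from Thiomicrospira. It is propagated in E. coli at high copy number from the ColE1/pMB1-type pUC origin. Selection is with ampicillin through the β-lactamase gene (AmpR), which is driven by its native bla promoter. Other annotated backbone elements are the pUC18/19 multiple cloning site and a lacZα fragment. Short fragmentary matches to the pBR322 bom region and to rop are also annotated, and these partial hits are unlikely to be functional elements. A 17 nt partial match to the cspA 3'UTR is also called and is probably incidental sequence similarity.

The automated feature table does not annotate the CRISPR array itself. No features are called across the last several hundred bases of the record apart from the cspA match, and the insert presumably lies in this region, though the record does not give its position. The record also does not state how many repeats and spacers the shortened array retains, or whether a leader sequence is included. Although the plasmid is catalogued as a bacterial expression vector, no dedicated promoter for the insert is annotated.

According to the stated purpose, the plasmid is used for integration assays, which suggests the array serves as a DNA target substrate rather than an expressed product. The associated work concerns a CRISPR reverse transcriptase–integrase complex, consistent with use in studying how adaptation machinery inserts new spacers into a CRISPR array.
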