Features (pLannotate 1.2.2; 8 found; start..end, strand, type, name):
     61..117     -  misc_feature   MCS: pUC18/19 multiple cloning site
    114..271     +  CDS            lacZα (fragment): LacZα fragment of β-galactosidase; lacZ fragment
    277..376     -  misc_feature   bom (fragment): basis of mobility region from pBR322
    478..513     -  CDS            rop (fragment): Rop protein, which maintains plasmids at low copy number; rop
    608..712     +  promoter       AmpR promoter: bla
    713..1573    +  CDS            AmpR: β-lactamase; bla; confers resistance to ampicillin, carbenicillin, and related antibiotics
   1744..2332    +  rep_origin     ori: high-copy-number ColE1/pMB1/pBR322/pUC origin of replication
   2591..2607    -  3'UTR          cspA 3'UTR (fragment): cspA; 3'UTR of the E. coli cold shock protein cspA gene (Mitta et al., 1997)
>Addgene plasmid #186276 | pCRISPR | addgene full sequence | sequence record 366846 | Addgene NGS Result
TAACGCGGCTGTCTTGTATAACAATTTCACACAGGAAACAGCTATGACCATGATTACGCCAAGCTTGCAT
GCCTGCAGGTCGACTCTAGAGGATCCCCGGGTACCGAGCTCGAATTCACTGGCCGTCGTTTTACAACGTC
GTGACTGGGAAAACCCTGGCGTTACCCAACTTAATCGCCTTGCAGCACATCCCCCTTTCGCCAGCTGGCG
TAATAGCGAAGAGGCCCGCACCGATCGCCCTTCCCAACAGTTGCGCAGCCTGAATGGCGAATGGCGCCTG
ATGCGGTATTTTCTCCTTACGCATCTGTGCGGTATTTCACACCGCATATGGTGCACTCTCAGTACAATCT
GCTCTGATGCCGCATAGTTAAGCCAGCCCCGACACCCGCCAACACCCGCTGACGCGCCCTGACGGGCTTG
TCTGCTCCCGGCATCCGCTTACAGACAAGCTGTGACCGTCTCCGGGAGCTGCATGTGTCAGAGGTTTTCA
CCGTCATCACCGAAACGCGCGAGACGAAAGGGCCTCGTGATACGCCTATTTTTATAGGTTAATGTCATGA
TAATAATGGTTTCTTAGACGTCAGGTGGCACTTTTCGGGGAAATGTGCGCGGAACCCCTATTTGTTTATT
TTTCTAAATACATTCAAATATGTATCCGCTCATGAGACAATAACCCTGATAAATGCTTCAATAATATTGA
AAAAGGAAGAGTATGAGTATTCAACATTTCCGTGTCGCCCTTATTCCCTTTTTTGCGGCATTTTGCCTTC
CTGTTTTTGCTCACCCAGAAACGCTGGTGAAAGTAAAAGATGCTGAAGATCAGTTGGGTGCACGAGTGGG
TTACATCGAACTGGATCTCAACAGCGGTAAGATCCTTGAGAGTTTTCGCCCCGAAGAACGTTTTCCAATG
ATGAGCACTTTTAAAGTTCTGCTATGTGGCGCGGTATTATCCCGTATTGACGCCGGGCAAGAGCAACTCG
GTCGCCGCATACACTATTCTCAGAATGACTTGGTTGAGTACTCACCAGTCACAGAAAAGCATCTTACGGA
TGGCATGACAGTAAGAGAATTATGCAGTGCTGCCATAACCATGAGTGATAACACTGCGGCCAACTTACTT
CTGACAACGATCGGAGGACCGAAGGAGCTAACCGCTTTTTTGCACAACATGGGGGATCATGTAACTCGCC
TTGATCGTTGGGAACCGGAGCTGAATGAAGCCATACCAAACGACGAGCGTGACACCACGATGCCTGTAGC
AATGGCAACAACGTTGCGCAAACTATTAACTGGCGAACTACTTACTCTAGCTTCCCGGCAACAATTAATA
GACTGGATGGAGGCGGATAAAGTTGCAGGACCACTTCTGCGCTCGGCCCTTCCGGCTGGCTGGTTTATTG
CTGATAAATCTGGAGCCGGTGAGCGTGGGTCTCGCGGTATCATTGCAGCACTGGGGCCAGATGGTAAGCC
CTCCCGTATCGTAGTTATCTACACGACGGGGAGTCAGGCAACTATGGATGAACGAAATAGACAGATCGCT
GAGATAGGTGCCTCACTGATTAAGCATTGGTAACTGTCAGACCAAGTTTACTCATATATACTTTAGATTG
ATTTAAAACTTCATTTTTAATTTAAAAGGATCTAGGTGAAGATCCTTTTTGATAATCTCATGACCAAAAT
CCCTTAACGTGAGTTTTCGTTCCACTGAGCGTCAGACCCCGTAGAAAAGATCAAAGGATCTTCTTGAGAT
CCTTTTTTTCTGCGCGTAATCTGCTGCTTGCAAACAAAAAAACCACCGCTACCAGCGGTGGTTTGTTTGC
CGGATCAAGAGCTACCAACTCTTTTTCCGAAGGTAACTGGCTTCAGCAGAGCGCAGATACCAAATACTGT
TCTTCTAGTGTAGCCGTAGTTAGGCCACCACTTCAAGAACTCTGTAGCACCGCCTACATACCTCGCTCTG
CTAATCCTGTTACCAGTGGCTGCTGCCAGTGGCGATAAGTCGTGTCTTACCGGGTTGGACTCAAGACGAT
AGTTACCGGATAAGGCGCAGCGGTCGGGCTGAACGGGGGGTTCGTGCACACAGCCCAGCTTGGAGCGAAC
GACCTACACCGAACTGAGATACCTACAGCGTGAGCTATGAGAAAGCGCCACGCTTCCCGAAGGGAGAAAG
GCGGACAGGTATCCGGTAAGCGGCAGGGTCGGAACAGGAGAGCGCACGAGGGAGCTTCCAGGGGGAAACG
CCTGGTATCTTTATAGTCCTGTCGGGTTTCGCCACCTCTGACTTGAGCGTCGATTTTTGTGATGCTCGTC
AGGGGGGCGGAGCCTATGGAAAAACGCCAGCAACGCGGCCTTTTTACGGTTCCTGGCCTTTTGCTGGCCT
TTTGCTCACATGTTCTTTCCTGCGTTATCCCCTGATTCTGTGGATAACCGTATTACCGCCTTTGAGTGAG
CTGATACCGCTCGCCGCAGCCGAACGACCGAGCGCAGCGAGTCAGTGAGCGAGGAAGCGGAAGAGCGCCC
AATACGCAAACCGCACAGCGGCACCAAAACGCCACAAAGTTATCCGCACCAGAATTATAAAATCACAAAA
AAAACAAATAAAAAAATAAAAAACATTTAAATCATTATGATAAAATTCATTTTTAATAATCAACATTAAA
ATATGGTGCGGGAACTATGAAAAACAAACAAAAACAACCATCCATACCTCACCAAAATACCCCCGGTAAC
CCATCAAACACACCCCAAATCATTCTGGTGCGGAAAATGCATTGCAACTCATTGAATAAGCAGATAGAAT
TTCAACCGGAGTTCTAGAACACCAAAGCCGAAAGGCTGTTAAGACAGCTGTTAAGACCAATGTTCCAGAC
CATCCCTTCAAGTCTTTGTACTGTTCTAGAACACCAAAGCCGAAAGGCTGTTAAGACTCCACAGCTGCAG
TGCATATCTCGTGCGTCTGCTGTTCTAGAACACCAAAGCCGAAAGGCTGTTAAGACCATCGCTTTGCTTG
TCAACTCTCCGACACATCGAGTTCTAGAACACCAAAGCCGAAAGGCTGTTAAGACTTTGATCCCTCTAAT
TGC
